Addgene plasmid #105166: pFA6a-kanMX6-3nmt1-mEOS3.2
Purpose: Yeast gene targeting
Depositing lab: Jian-Qiu Wu. Depositing organization: Ohio State University. Publication: Roles of the novel coiled-coil protein Rng10 in septum formation during fission yeast cytokinesis. Liu Y, Lee IJ, Sun M, Lower CA, Runge KW, Ma J, Wu JQ. Mol Biol Cell. 2016 Aug 15;27(16):2528-41. doi: 10.1091/mbc.E16-03-0156. Epub 2016 Jul 6. PubMed 27385337.
Backbone
  Vector backbone: pFA6a
  Backbone size w/o insert (bp): 4170
  Vector type: Bacterial Expression, Yeast Expression
  Selectable markers: KanMX6 (select with G418)
Growth in bacteria
  Bacterial resistance: Ampicillin, 100 μg/mL
  Growth temperature: 37°C
  Growth strain: DH5alpha
  Copy number: High Copy
Gene/Insert
  Gene/Insert name: kanMX6-3nmt1-mEOS3.2 (alt names: mEOS3.2; 3nmt1)
  Species: S. pombe (fission yeast)
  Promoter: 3nmt1
  Tag / fusion protein: 3nmt1-mEOS3.2 (N terminal on insert)
  Cloning method: Restriction Enzyme; 5′ cloning site PacI (not destroyed); 3′ cloning site AscI (not destroyed)
Terms and licenses: Academic/Nonprofit Terms; Industry Terms: Not Available to Industry
Depositor comments: 4Gly are inserted before mEos3.2 The sizes of backbone and inserts are approximate, and do not include the selectable marker.
How to cite: pFA6a-kanMX6-3nmt1-mEOS3.2 was a gift from Jian-Qiu Wu (Addgene plasmid # 105166 ; http://n2t.net/addgene:105166 ; RRID:Addgene_105166)
