[The description below was written by a language model from this plasmid's Addgene catalogue record and pLannotate feature annotations shown in this document.]
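Description:
pFA6a-kanMX6-3nmt1-mEOS3.2 is a PCR-template plasmid of the pFA6a gene-targeting series for fission yeast (Schizosaccharomyces pombe). It is not designed to replicate in yeast: the annotated sequence (about 6 kb) carries only a high-copy ColE1/pUC-type bacterial origin and an ampicillin resistance gene (β-lactamase with its own promoter) for propagation in E. coli, with no yeast origin or centromere. Short fragments annotated as lacI, rop and bom are backbone remnants. T7 and SP6 phage promoters flank the module region.

The functional module has three parts. A kanMX cassette, oriented opposite to the rest of the module, allows yeast integrants to be selected with G418. Next comes the nmt1 promoter in its full-strength "3nmt1" form, which gives strong, thiamine-repressible transcription. It is followed by the coding sequence for mEos3.2, a monomeric green-to-red photoconvertible fluorescent protein. The depositor notes that four glycines are inserted before mEos3.2, and the tag was cloned between PacI and AscI sites that remain intact. An S. cerevisiae ADH1 terminator lies downstream of the fluorescent protein.

In modules of this kind, the kanMX–promoter–tag segment is typically amplified with primers carrying homology to a chromosomal locus and integrated just upstream of a gene's start codon. This replaces the native promoter with the regulatable nmt1 promoter and fuses mEos3.2 to the protein's N-terminus. The record lists the purpose only as yeast gene targeting. mEos3.2's photoconversion makes such fusions suitable for tracking protein populations and for single-molecule localization imaging, and the associated publication concerns septum formation during fission yeast cytokinesis.
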