Features (pLannotate 1.2.2; 12 found; start..end, strand, type, name):
      7..595     +  rep_origin     ori: high-copy-number ColE1/pMB1/pBR322/pUC origin of replication
    778..831     +  CDS            lacI (fragment): lac repressor; lacI; The lac repressor binds to the lac operator to inhibit transcription in E. coli. This inhibition can be relieved by adding lactose or isopropyl-β-D-thiogalactopyranoside (IPTG).
    853..871     +  promoter       T7 promoter: promoter for bacteriophage T7 RNA polymerase
    976..2332    -  gene           kanMX: yeast selectable marker conferring kanamycin resistance (Wach et al., 1994)
   2377..3540    +  promoter       nmt1 promoter: wild-type nmt1 promoter from Schizosaccharomyces pombe, conferring strong thiamine-repressible expression
   3567..4247    +  CDS            mEos3.2: improved monomeric variant of green-to-red photoswitchable fluorescent protein EosFP (Zhang et al., 2012)
   4268..4455    +  terminator     ADH1 terminator: S. cerevisiae ADH1; transcription terminator for the S. cerevisiae alcohol dehydrogenase 1 (ADH1) gene
   4531..4549    -  promoter       SP6 promoter: promoter for bacteriophage SP6 RNA polymerase
   4612..4663    -  misc_feature   bom (fragment): basis of mobility region from pBR322
   4765..4800    -  CDS            rop (fragment): Rop protein, which maintains plasmids at low copy number; rop
   4895..4999    +  promoter       AmpR promoter: bla
   5000..5860    +  CDS            AmpR: β-lactamase; bla; confers resistance to ampicillin, carbenicillin, and related antibiotics
>Addgene plasmid #105166 | pFA6a-kanMX6-3nmt1-mEOS3.2 | addgene full sequence | sequence record 203644 | Addgene NGS Result
ATCTTCTTGAGATCCTTTTTTTCTGCGCGTAATCTGCTGCTTGCAAACAAAAAAACCACCGCTACCAGCG
GTGGTTTGTTTGCCGGATCAAGAGCTACCAACTCTTTTTCCGAAGGTAACTGGCTTCAGCAGAGCGCAGA
TACCAAATACTGTTCTTCTAGTGTAGCCGTAGTTAGGCCACCACTTCAAGAACTCTGTAGCACCGCCTAC
ATACCTCGCTCTGCTAATCCTGTTACCAGTGGCTGCTGCCAGTGGCGATAAGTCGTGTCTTACCGGGTTG
GACTCAAGACGATAGTTACCGGATAAGGCGCAGCGGTCGGGCTGAACGGGGGGTTCGTGCACACAGCCCA
GCTTGGAGCGAACGACCTACACCGAACTGAGATACCTACAGCGTGAGCTATGAGAAAGCGCCACGCTTCC
CGAAGGGAGAAAGGCGGACAGGTATCCGGTAAGCGGCAGGGTCGGAACAGGAGAGCGCACGAGGGAGCTT
CCAGGGGGAAACGCCTGGTATCTTTATAGTCCTGTCGGGTTTCGCCACCTCTGACTTGAGCGTCGATTTT
TGTGATGCTCGTCAGGGGGGCGGAGCCTATGGAAAAACGCCAGCAACGCGGCCTTTTTACGGTTCCTGGC
CTTTTGCTGGCCTTTTGCTCACATGTTCTTTCCTGCGTTATCCCCTGATTCTGTGGATAACCGTATTACC
GCCTTTGAGTGAGCTGATACCGCTCGCCGCAGCCGAACGACCGAGCGCAGCGAGTCAGTGAGCGAGGAAG
CGGAAGAGCGCCCAATACGCAAACCGCCTCTCCCCGCGCGTTGGCCGATTCATTAATGCAGGTTAACCTG
GCTTATCGAAATTAATACGACTCACTATAGGGAGACCGGCAGATCCGCGGCCGCATAGGCCACTAGTGGA
TCTGATATCATCGATGAATTCGAGCTCGTTTAAACTGGATGGCGGCGTTAGTATCGAATCGACAGCAGTA
TAGCGACCAGCATTCACATACGATTGACGCATGATATTACTTTCTGCGCACTTAACTTCGCATCTGGGCA
GATGATGTCGAGGCGAAAAAAAATATAAATCACGCTAACATTTGATTAAAATAGAACAACTACAATATAA
AAAAACTATACAAATGACAAGTTCTTGAAAACAAGAATCTTTTTATTGTCAGTACTGATTAGAAAAACTC
ATCGAGCATCAAATGAAACTGCAATTTATTCATATCAGGATTATCAATACCATATTTTTGAAAAAGCCGT
TTCTGTAATGAAGGAGAAAACTCACCGAGGCAGTTCCATAGGATGGCAAGATCCTGGTATCGGTCTGCGA
TTCCGACTCGTCCAACATCAATACAACCTATTAATTTCCCCTCGTCAAAAATAAGGTTATCAAGTGAGAA
ATCACCATGAGTGACGACTGAATCCGGTGAGAATGGCAAAAGCTTATGCATTTCTTTCCAGACTTGTTCA
ACAGGCCAGCCATTACGCTCGTCATCAAAATCACTCGCATCAACCAAACCGTTATTCATTCGTGATTGCG
CCTGAGCGAGACGAAATACGCGATCGCTGTTAAAAGGACAATTACAAACAGGAATCGAATGCAACCGGCG
CAGGAACACTGCCAGCGCATCAACAATATTTTCACCTGAATCAGGATATTCTTCTAATACCTGGAATGCT
GTTTTGCCGGGGATCGCAGTGGTGAGTAACCATGCATCATCAGGAGTACGGATAAAATGCTTGATGGTCG
GAAGAGGCATAAATTCCGTCAGCCAGTTTAGTCTGACCATCTCATCTGTAACATCATTGGCAACGCTACC
TTTGCCATGTTTCAGAAACAACTCTGGCGCATCGGGCTTCCCATACAATCGATAGATTGTCGCACCTGAT
TGCCCGACATTATCGCGAGCCCATTTATACCCATATAAATCAGCATCCATGTTGGAATTTAATCGCGGCC
TCGAAACGTGAGTCTTTTCCTTACCCATGGTTGTTTATGTTCGGATGTGATGTGAGAACTGTATCCTAGC
AAGATTTTAAAAGGAAGTATATGAAAGAAGAACCTCAGTGGCAAATCCTAACCTTTTATATTTCTCTACA
GGGGCGCGGCGTGGGGACAATTCAACGCGTCTGTGAGGGGAGCGTTTCCCTGCTCGCAGGTCTGCAGCGA
GGAGCCGTAATTTTTGCTTCGCGCCGTGCGGCCATCAAAATGTATGGATGCAAATGATTATACATGGGGA
TGTATGGGCTAAATGTACGGGCGACAGTCACATCATGCCCCTGAGCTGCGCACGTCAAGACTGTCAAGGA
GGGTATTCTGGGCCTCCATGTCGCTGGCCGGGTGACCCGGCGGGGACGAGGCAAGCTAAACAGATCTCGC
CATAAAAGACAGAATAAGTCATCAGCGGTTGTTTCATTTCCTATATTTTTTTTTTATTTTTTTATTTTTT
AATAAGGGAAAATTTAACGTCTAAGGATACAGAAGATTGTTAGCACATTAAAGTAATAAAGGCTTAAGTA
GTAAGTGCCTTAGCATGTTATTGTATTTCAAAGGACATAATCTAAAATAATAACAATATCATTTCTCACA
AGTTATTCAATTTTCTTTTTTTTTCTAATAATATCAAGAATGTATTATTTGTTTGACATAAGTCAACTAA
TTTATTTAATATGCTGGATTAATCTTGCAGACATGTAAATTAACAAGTTTTAGTCAAATAACGTTGAAGT
TTCAATGAACTCAAATAATTTCTCTTTTTTTTTATATAACCATATGTCTAATCTGATTTATATTTTCCGC
AGGGATCAACTGAAGTTATGACATTTGGATTGGATCACTTATAACCTTGGTCGCCAAATAATACAAAAAT
CAGCGTTATAAAACAAAGAAGGTTTTTGTTAAGAAATTAATCCTCTTTCTTGATAAGAAAGTTGAACCGA
AATTGCAGATACTGATATATGAAAATAATACCCACAATTTTGGGAATAGCGCAAGCCTCAATTTAAACAA
TAGGTGAGGACACATGATAATGACCTCAATGATTGTTAGAAGAAAAGAGCCTCATTACAAAATCGAAAAA
TGAATGGTTGGGTACAAGTTTCCAAAACATGGTAAAGTGGACTTTGCGTATGAGACGTAAATAGAAAAAA
ACACTTGTTATATGTTTTCTAGAATTATTGTTGTCTCTTTATGGTTGGATGATGCAAAATAGTAATTTCG
GTTAGTTGCTGTAAAACACCACGAGACAAATAGATATGGATATTTATTAAATCAGGAAAAACGTAACTCT
CGGCTACTGGATGGTTCAGTCACCCAACGATTACTGGGGAGAGAAAACAGGGCAAAAGCAAAGCTTAAAG
GAATCCGATTGTCATTCGGCAATGTGCAGCGAAACTAAAAACCGGATAATGGACCTGTTAATCGAAACAT
TGAAGATATATAAAGGAAGAGGAATCCTGGCATATCATCAATTGAATAAGTTGAATTAATTATTTCAATC
TCATTCTCACTTTCTGACTTATAGTCGCTTTGTTAAATCATGTCTTTAATTAACGGAGGTGGAGGTATGA
GTGCGATTAAGCCAGACATGAAGATCAAACTCCGTATGGAAGGCAACGTAAACGGGCACCACTTTGTGAT
CGACGGAGATGGTACAGGCAAGCCTTTTGAGGGAAAACAGAGTATGGATCTTGAAGTCAAAGAGGGCGGA
CCTCTGCCTTTTGCCTTTGATATCCTGACCACTGCATTCCATTACGGCAACAGGGTATTCGCCAAATATC
CAGACAACATACAAGACTATTTTAAGCAGTCGTTTCCTAAGGGGTATTCGTGGGAACGAAGCTTGACTTT
CGAAGACGGGGGCATTTGCAACGCCAGAAACGACATAACAATGGAAGGGGACACTTTCTATAATAAAGTT
CGATTTTATGGTACCAACTTTCCCGCCAATGGTCCAGTTATGCAGAAGAAGACGCTGAAATGGGAGCCCT
CCACTGAGAAAATGTATGTGCGTGATGGAGTGCTGACGGGTGATATTGAGATGGCTTTGTTGCTTGAAGG
AAATGCCCATTACCGATGTGACTTCAGAACTACTTACAAAGCTAAGGAGAAGGGTGTCAAGTTACCAGGC
GCCCACTTTGTGGACCACTGCATTGAGATTTTAAGCCATGACAAAGATTACAACAAGGTTAAGCTGTATG
AGCATGCTGTTGCTCATTCTGGATTGCCTGACAATGCCAGACGATAAGGCGCGCCACTTCTAAATAAGCG
AATTTCTTATGATTTATGATTTTTATTATTAAATAAGTTATAAAAAAAATAAGTGTATACAAATTTTAAA
GTGACTCTTAGGTTTTAAAACGAAAATTCTTATTCTTGAGTAACTCTTTCCTGTAGGTCAGGTTGCTTTC
TCAGGTATAGTATGAGGTCGCTCTTATTGACCACACCTCTACCGGCAGATCCGCTAGGGATAACAGGGTA
ATATAGATCCGTCGACCTGCAGCGTACGAAGCTTCAGCTGGCGGCCGCGTTCTATAGTGTCACCTAAATC
GTATGTGTATGATACATAAGGTTATGTATTAATTGTAGCCGCGTTCTAACGACAATATGTCCATATGGTG
CACTCTCAGTACAATCTGCTCTGATGCCGCATAGTTAAGCCAGCCCCGACACCCGCCAACACCCGCTGAC
GCGCCCTGACGGGCTTGTCTGCTCCCGGCATCCGCTTACAGACAAGCTGTGACCGTCTCCGGGAGCTGCA
TGTGTCAGAGGTTTTCACCGTCATCACCGAAACGCGCGAGACGAAAGGGCCTCGTGATACGCCTATTTTT
ATAGGTTAATGTCATGATAATAATGGTTTCTTAGACGTCAGGTGGCACTTTTCGGGGAAATGTGCGCGGA
ACCCCTATTTGTTTATTTTTCTAAATACATTCAAATATGTATCCGCTCATGAGACAATAACCCTGATAAA
TGCTTCAATAATATTGAAAAAGGAAGAGTATGAGTATTCAACATTTCCGTGTCGCCCTTATTCCCTTTTT
TGCGGCATTTTGCCTTCCTGTTTTTGCTCACCCAGAAACGCTGGTGAAAGTAAAAGATGCTGAAGATCAG
TTGGGTGCACGAGTGGGTTACATCGAACTGGATCTCAACAGCGGTAAGATCCTTGAGAGTTTTCGCCCCG
AAGAACGTTTTCCAATGATGAGCACTTTTAAAGTTCTGCTATGTGGCGCGGTATTATCCCGTATTGACGC
CGGGCAAGAGCAACTCGGTCGCCGCATACACTATTCTCAGAATGACTTGGTTGAGTACTCACCAGTCACA
GAAAAGCATCTTACGGATGGCATGACAGTAAGAGAATTATGCAGTGCTGCCATAACCATGAGTGATAACA
CTGCGGCCAACTTACTTCTGACAACGATCGGAGGACCGAAGGAGCTAACCGCTTTTTTGCACAACATGGG
GGATCATGTAACTCGCCTTGATCGTTGGGAACCGGAGCTGAATGAAGCCATACCAAACGACGAGCGTGAC
ACCACGATGCCTGTAGCAATGGCAACAACGTTGCGCAAACTATTAACTGGCGAACTACTTACTCTAGCTT
CCCGGCAACAATTAATAGACTGGATGGAGGCGGATAAAGTTGCAGGACCACTTCTGCGCTCGGCCCTTCC
GGCTGGCTGGTTTATTGCTGATAAATCTGGAGCCGGTGAGCGTGGGTCTCGCGGTATCATTGCAGCACTG
GGGCCAGATGGTAAGCCCTCCCGTATCGTAGTTATCTACACGACGGGGAGTCAGGCAACTATGGATGAAC
GAAATAGACAGATCGCTGAGATAGGTGCCTCACTGATTAAGCATTGGTAACTGTCAGACCAAGTTTACTC
ATATATACTTTAGATTGATTTAAAACTTCATTTTTAATTTAAAAGGATCTAGGTGAAGATCCTTTTTGAT
AATCTCATGACCAAAATCCCTTAACGTGAGTTTTCGTTCCACTGAGCGTCAGACCCCGTAGAAAAGATCA
AAGG
